>Addgene plasmid #167159 | pYPQ135B2.0 | addgene full sequence | sequence record 331281 | Addgene NGS Result
CTCCGGGCCGTTGCTTCACAACGTTCAAATCCGCTCCCGGCGGATTTGTCCTACTCAGGAGAGCGTTCAC
CGACAAACAACAGATAAAACGAAAGGCCCAGTCTTCCGACTGAGCCTTTCGTTTTATTTGATGCCTGGCA
GTTCCCTACTCTCGCGTTCTGCATTAATGAATCGGCCAACGCGCGGGGAGAGGCGGTTTGCGTATTGGGC
GCTCTTCCGCTTCCTCGCTCACTGACTCGCTGCGCTCGGTCGTTCGGCTGCGGCGAGCGGTATCAGCTCA
CTCAAAGGCGGTAATACGGTTATCCACAGAATCAGGGGATAACGCAGGAAAGAACATGAATTAATTCTCA
TGTTTGACAGCTTATCATCGATTAGCTTTAATGCGGTAGTTTATCACAGTTAAATTGCTAACGCAGTCAG
GCACCGTGTATGAAATCTAACAATGCGCTCATCGTCATCCTCGGCACCGTCACCCTGGATGCTGTAGGCA
TAGGCTTGGTTATGCCGGTACTGCCGGGCCTCTTGCGGGATATCGTCCATTCCGACAGCATCGCCAGTCA
CTATGGCGTGCTGCTAGCGCTATATGCGTTGATGCAATTTCTATGCGCACCCGTTCTCGGAGCACTGTCC
GACCGCTTTGGCCGCCGCCCAGTCCTGCTCGCTTCGCTACTTGGAGCCACTATCGACTACGCGATCATGG
CGACCACACCCGTCCTGTGGATTCTCTACGCCGGACGCATCGTGGCCGGCATCACCGGCGCCACAGGTGC
GGTTGCTGGCGCCTATATCGCCGACATCACCGATGGGGAAGATCGGGCTCGCCACTTCGGGCTCATGAGC
GCTTGTTTCGGCGTGGGTATGGTGGCAGGCCCCGTGGCCGGGGGACTGTTGGGCGCCATCTCCTTACATG
CACCATTCCTTGCGGCGGCGGTGCTCAACGGCCTCAACCTACTACTGGGCTGCTTCCTAATGCAGGAGTC
GCATAAGGGAGAGCGCCGACCCATGCCCTTGAGAGCCTTCAACCCAGTCAGCTCCTTCCGGTGGGCGCGG
GGCATGACTATCGTCGCCGCACTTATGACTGTCTTCTTTATCATGCAACTCGTAGGACAGGTGCCGGCAG
CGCTCTGGGTCATTTTCGGCGAGGACCGCTTTCGCTGGAGCGCGACGATGATCGGCCTGTCGCTTGCGGT
ATTCGGAATCTTGCACGCCCTCGCTCAAGCCTTCGTCACTGGTCCCGCCACCAAACGTTTCGGCGAGAAG
CAGGCCATTATCGCCGGCATGGCGGCCGACGCGCTGGGCTACGTCTTGCTGGCGTTCGCGACGCGAGGCT
GGATGGCCTTCCCCATTATGATTCTTCTCGCTTCCGGCGGCATCGGGATGCCCGCGTTGCAGGCCATGCT
GTCCAGGCAGGTAGATGACGACCATCAGGGACAGCTTCAAGGATCGCTCGCGGCTCTTACCAGCCTAACT
TCGATCATTGGACCGCTGATCGTCACGGCGATTTATGCCGCCTCGGCGAGCACATGGAACGGGTTGGCAT
GGATTGTAGGCGCCGCCCTATACCTTGTCTGCCTCCCCGCGTTGCGTCGCGGTGCATGGAGCCGGGCCAC
CTCGACCTGAATGGAAGCCGGCGGCACCTCGCTAACGGATTCACCACTCCAAGAATTGGAGCCAATCAAT
TCTTGCGGAGAACTGTGAATGCGCAAACCAACCCTTGATCGGGGAAGAACAGTATGTCGAGCTATTTTTT
GACTTACTGGGGATCAAGCCTGATTGGGAGAAAATAAAATATCCCCTATAGTGAGTCGTATTACATGGTC
ATAGCTGTTTCCTGGCAGCTCTGGCCCGTGTCTCAAAATCTCTGATGTTACATTGCACAAGATAAAAATA
TATCATCATGCCTCCTCTAGAGGTCTCCTGTTTTTACTTTAAATTTTTCTTATGGCTCAGCCTGTGATGG
ATAACTGAATCAAACAAATGGCGTCTGGGTTTAAGAACATCTGTTTTGGCTATGTTGGACGAAACAAGTG
AACTTTTAGGATCAACTTCCGTTTATATACGGAGCTTATATCGAGCAATAAGATAAGTGGGCTTTTTATG
TAATTTAATGGGCTATCGTCCATATATTCACTAATACCCATGCCCAGTACCCATGTATGCGTTTCATATA
AGCTCCTAATTTCTCCCACATCGCTCAAATCTAAACAAATCTTGTTGTATATATAACACTGAGGGAGCAC
CATTGGTCAGAGACGAGATCTAGTCTGAGTCGACCGTCTCTGTTTTAGAGCTAGGCCAACATGAGGATCA
CCCATGTCTGCAGGGCCTAGCAAGTTAAAATAAGGCTAGTCCGTTATCAACTTGGCCAACATGAGGATCA
CCCATGTCTGCAGGGCCAAGTGGCACCGAGTCGGTGCTTTTTTTTCCCTTTCCTTTTTTCTTTTTTTTGC
CATAAACTTAAATTTGTATATCGATCATTGTAGATATTGAAAACCTAGAACAAACCAACATCCATGTGAA
TGTCTTTCATGACTGATTTAGAGATAATTCTTGAATTTTGGAACTAGAATCTATAATGAGCCTAAATTAA
AACATTGTGTGCAGGAGACCCTCGAGCCACCCATGACCAAAATCCCTTAACGTGAGTTACGCGTCGTTCC
ACTGAGCGTCAGACCCCGTAGAAAAGATCAAAGGATCTTCTTGAGATCCTTTTTTTCTGCGCGTAATCTG
CTGCTTGCAAACAAAAAAACCACCGCTACCAGCGGTGGTTTGTTTGCCGGATCAAGAGCTACCAACTCTT
TTTCCGAAGGTAACTGGCTTCAGCAGAGCGCAGATACCAAATACTGTTCTTCTAGTGTAGCCGTAGTTAG
GCCACCACTTCAAGAACTCTGTAGCACCGCCTACATACCTCGCTCTGCTAATCCTGTTACCAGTGGCTGC
TGCCAGTGGCGATAAGTCGTGTCTTACCGGGTTGGACTCAAGACGATAGTTACCGGATAAGGCGCAGCGG
TCGGGCTGAACGGGGGGTTCGTGCACACAGCCCAGCTTGGAGCGAACGACCTACACCGAACTGAGATACC
TACAGCGTGAGCTATGAGAAAGCGCCACGCTTCCCGAAGGGAGAAAGGCGGACAGGTATCCGGTAAGCGG
CAGGGTCGGAACAGGAGAGCGCACGAGGGAGCTTCCAGGGGGAAACGCCTGGTATCTTTATAGTCCTGTC
GGGTTTCGCCACCTCTGACTTGAGCGTCGATTTTTGTGATGCTCGTCAGGGGGGCGGAGCCTATGGAAAA
ACGCCAGCAACGCGGCCTTTTTACGGTTCCTGGCCTTTTGCTGGCCTTTTGCTCACATGTTCTTTCCTGC
GTTATCCCCTGATTCTGTGGATAACCGTATTACCGCCTTTGAGTGAGCTGATACCGCTCGCCGCAGCCGA
ACGACCGAGCGCAGCGAGTCAGTGAGCGAGGAAGCGGAAGAGCGCCCAATACGCAAACCGCCTCTCCCCG
CGCGTTGGCCGATTCATTAATGCAGCTGGCACGACAGGTTTCCCGACTGGAAAGCGGGCAGTGAGCGCAA
CGCAATTAATACGCGTACCGCTAGCCAGGAAGAGTTTGTAGAAACGCAAAAAGGCCATCCGTCAGGATGG
CCTTCTGCTTAGTTTGATGCCTGGCAGTTTATGGCGGGCGTCCTGCCCGCCACC
Features (pLannotate 1.2.2; 14 found; start..end, strand, type, name):
     84..127     +  terminator     rrnB T1 terminator: Escherichia coli rrnB; transcription terminator T1 from the E. coli rrnB gene
    159..212     -  CDS            lacI (fragment): lac repressor; lacI; The lac repressor binds to the lac operator to inhibit transcription in E. coli. This inhibition can be relieved by adding lactose or isopropyl-β-D-thiogalactopyranoside (IPTG).
    214..338     -  rep_origin     RSF ori (fragment): Plasmids containing the RSF 1030 origin of replication can be propagated in E. coli cells that contain additional plasmids with compatible origins.
    354..382     +  promoter       tet promoter: E. coli promoter for tetracycline efflux protein gene
    430..1620    +  CDS            TcR: tetracycline efflux protein; tet; confers resistance to tetracycline
   1718..1792    +  CDS            KanR (fragment): aminoglycoside phosphotransferase; aphA-3; confers resistance to kanamycin
   1795..1813    -  promoter       T7 promoter: promoter for bacteriophage T7 RNA polymerase
   2299..2317    +  misc_RNA       MS2 stem loop: stem loop that binds the bacteriophage MS2 coat protein
   2328..2364    +  misc_RNA       gRNA scaffold (fragment): guide RNA scaffold for the Streptococcus pyogenes CRISPR/Cas9 system
   2369..2387    +  misc_RNA       MS2 stem loop: stem loop that binds the bacteriophage MS2 coat protein
   2398..2417    +  misc_RNA       gRNA scaffold (fragment): guide RNA scaffold for the Streptococcus pyogenes CRISPR/Cas9 system
   2701..3289    +  rep_origin     ori: high-copy-number ColE1/pMB1/pBR322/pUC origin of replication
   3472..3564    +  CDS            lacI (fragment): lac repressor; lacI; The lac repressor binds to the lac operator to inhibit transcription in E. coli. This inhibition can be relieved by adding lactose or isopropyl-β-D-thiogalactopyranoside (IPTG).
   3619..3646    -  terminator     rrnB T2 terminator: transcription terminator T2 from the E. coli rrnB gene
