[The description below was written by a language model from this plasmid's Addgene catalogue record and pLannotate feature annotations shown in this document.]
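Description:
pYPQ135B2.0 is a small (about 3.7 kb) Golden Gate entry vector built on the pHD1 backbone and intended for plant CRISPR applications. It is an empty backbone: no target-specific spacer is present, and the user supplies a guide sequence to complete the single guide RNA expression unit. In bacteria it is maintained through a high-copy ColE1/pUC-type origin and selected with tetracycline, conferred by a full-length TcR efflux gene driven by its own tet promoter. The automated annotation also picks up short fragments of lacI, KanR and an RSF origin, a T7 promoter, and rrnB T1 and T2 terminators. The fragments appear to be backbone remnants rather than functional parts.

The payload is a guide RNA cassette driven, according to the catalogue entry, by the AtU3 promoter, a small nuclear RNA-type promoter commonly used for guide RNA transcription in plants. This promoter is not itself called in the feature table. Downstream lies the gRNA2.0 scaffold, a Streptococcus pyogenes Cas9 scaffold interrupted by MS2 stem loops. The record describes four MS2 binding sites, whereas the annotation detects two stem-loop features interleaved with scaffold fragments, so the table probably captures the aptamer content only partly. MS2 loops recruit MS2 coat protein fusions, typically carrying transcriptional activation domains, to the Cas9-guide complex.

The plasmid occupies the fifth position in a multiplexed series. Its cassette is assembled by Golden Gate cloning with guide units from sibling entry vectors into a multi-guide array, supporting simultaneous activation of several plant genes in the CRISPR-Act3.0 system.
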