Addgene plasmid #167159: pYPQ135B2.0
Purpose: (Empty Backbone) Golden Gate entry vector to express the 5th gRNA with gRNA2.0 scaffold (with four MS2 binding sites) under AtU3 promoter
Depositing lab: Yiping Qi. Depositing organization: University of Maryland, College Park. Publication: CRISPR-Act3.0 for highly efficient multiplexed gene activation in plants. Pan C, Wu X, Markel K, Malzahn AA, Kundagrami N, Sretenovic S, Zhang Y, Cheng Y, Shih PM, Qi Y. Nat Plants. 2021 Jul;7(7):942-953. doi: 10.1038/s41477-021-00953-7. Epub 2021 Jun 24. PubMed 34168320.
Backbone
  Vector backbone: pHD1
  Backbone manufacturer: Cermak et al. 2011
  Vector type: Plant Expression, CRISPR
  Promoter: AtU3
Growth in bacteria
  Bacterial resistance: Tetracycline, 10 μg/mL
  Growth temperature: 37°C
  Growth strain: DH5alpha
  Copy number: Unknown
Terms and licenses: Academic/Nonprofit Terms; Industry Terms: Not Available to Industry
How to cite: pYPQ135B2.0 was a gift from Yiping Qi (Addgene plasmid # 167159 ; http://n2t.net/addgene:167159 ; RRID:Addgene_167159)
